>Addgene plasmid #236306 | NOL12-P1 | addgene full sequence | sequence record 469296 | Addgene NGS Result
TTGAAATCCTTTTTTTCTGCGCGTAATCTGCTGCTTGCAAACAAAAAAACCACCGCTACCAGCGGTGGTT
TGTTTGCCGGATCAAGAGCTACCAACTCTTTTTCCGAAGGTAACTGGCTTCAGCAGAGCGCAGATACCAA
ATACTGTCCTTCTAGTGTAGCCGTAGTTAGGCCACCACTTCAAGAACTCTGTAGCACCGCCTACATACCT
CGCTCTGCTAATCCTGTTACCAGTGGCTGCTGCCAGTGGCGATAAGTCGTGTCTTACCGGGTTGGACTCA
AGACGATAGTTACCGGATAAGGCGCAGCGGTCGGGCTGAACGGGGGGTTCGTGCACACAGCCCAGCTTGG
AGCGAACGACCTACACCGAACTGAGATACCTACAGCGTGAGCTATGAGAAAGCGCCACGCTTCCCGAAGG
GAGAAAGGCGGACAGGTATCCGGTAAGCGGCAGGGTCGGAACAGGAGAGCGCACGAGGGAGCTTCCAGGG
GGAAACGCCTGGTATCTTTATAGTCCTGTCGGGTTTCGCCACCTCTGACTTGAGCGTCGATTTTTGTGAT
GCTCGTCAGGGGGGCGGAGCCTATGGAAAAACGCCAGCAACGCGGCCTTTTTACGGTTCCTGGCCTTTTG
CTGGCCTTTTGCTCACATGTTCTTTCCTGCGTTATCCCCTGATTCTGTGGATAACCGTATTACCGCCTTT
GAGTGAGCTGATACCGGTTGGGCGTCGCTTGGTCGGTCATTTCGAATTACCAATGCTTAATCAGTGAGGC
ACCTATCTCAGCGATCTGTCTATTTCGTTCATCCATAGTTGCCTGACTCCCCGTCGTGTAGATAACTACG
ATACGGGAGGGCTTACCATCTGGCCCCAGTGCTGCAATGATACCGCGAGACCCACGCTCACCGGCTCCAG
ATTTATCAGCAATAAACCAGCCAGCCGGAAGGGCCGAGCGCAGAAGTGGTCCTGCAACTTTATCCGCCTC
CATCCAGTCTATTAATTGTTGCCGGGAAGCTAGAGTAAGTAGTTCGCCAGTTAATAGTTTGCGCAACGTT
GTTGCCATTGCTACAGGCATCGTGGTGTCACGCTCGTCGTTTGGTATGGCTTCATTCAGCTCCGGTTCCC
AACGATCAAGGCGAGTTACATGATCCCCCATGTTGTGCAAAAAAGCGGTTAGCTCCTTCGGTCCTCCGAT
AGTTGTCAGAAGTAAGTTGGCCGCAGTGTTATCACTCATGGTTATGGCAGCACTGCATAATTCTCTTACT
GTCATGCCATCCGTAAGATGCTTTTCTGTGACTGGTGAGTACTCAACCAAGTCATTCTGAGAATAGTGTA
TGCGGCGACCGAGTTGCTCTTGCCCGGCGTCAATACGGGATAATACCGCGCCACATAGCAGAACTTTGAA
AGTGCTCATCATTGGAAAACGTTCTTCGGGGCGAAAACTCTCAAGGATCTTACCGCTGTTGAGATCCAGT
TCGATGTAACCCACTCGTGCACCCAACTGATCTTCAGCATCTTTTACTTTCACCAGCGTTTCTGGGTGAG
CAAAAACAGGAAGGCAAAATGCCGCAAAAAAGGGAATAAGGGCGACACGGAAATGTTGAATACTCATACT
CTTCCTTTTTCAATATTATTGAAGCATTTATCAGGGTTATTGTCTCATGAGCGGATACATATTTGAATGT
ATTTAGAAAAATAAACAAATAGGGGTTCCGCGCACATTTCCCCGAAAAGTGCCACCTGACGTCTAAGAAA
CCATTACGTAGAAAGCCAGTCCGCAGAAACGGTGCTGACCCCGGATGAATGTCAGCTACTGGGCTATCTG
GACAAGGGAAAACGCAAGCGCAAAGAGGATCCTTATCGCTATCGATTCACACAAAAAACCAACACACAGA
TGTAATGAAAATAAAGATATTTTATTGCGGCCATCGTGATGGCAGGTTGGGCGTCGCTTGGTCGGTCATT
TCGAACCCCAGAGTCCCGCTCAGAAGAACTCGTCAAGAAGGCGATAGAAGGCGATGCGCTGCGAATCGGG
AGCGGCGATACCGTAAAGCACGAGGAAGCGGTCAGCCCATTCGCCGCCAAGCTCTTCAGCAATATCACGG
GTAGCCAACGCTATGTCCTGATAGCGGTCCGCCACACCCAGCCGGCCACAGTCGATGAATCCAGAAAAGC
GGCCATTTTCCACCATGATATTCGGCAAGCAGGCATCGCCATGGGTCACGACGAGATCCTCGCCGTCGGG
CATGCGCGCCTTGAGCCTGGCGAACAGTTCGGCTGGCGCGAGCCCCTGATGCTCTTCGTCCAGATCATCC
TGATCGACAAGACCGGCTTCCATCCGAGTACGTGCTCGCTCGATGCGATGTTTCGCTTGGTGGTCGAATG
GGCAGGTAGCCGGATCAAGCGTATGCAGCCGCCGCATTGCATCAGCCATGATGGATACTTTCTCGGCAGG
AGCAAGGTGAGATGACAGGAGATCCTGCCCCGGCACTTCGCCCAATAGCAGCCAGTCCCTTCCCGCTTCA
GTGACAACGTCGAGCACAGCTGCGCAAGGAACGCCCGTCGTGGCCAGCCACGATAGCCGCGCTGCCTCGT
CCTGCAGTTCATTCAGGGCACCGGACAGGTCGGTCTTGACAAAAAGAACCGGGCGCCCCTGCGCTGACAG
CCGGAACACGGCGGCATCAGAGCAGCCGATTGTCTGTTGTGCCCAGTCATAGCCGAATAGCCTCTCCACC
CAAGCGGCCGGAGAACCTGCGTGCAATCCATCTTGTTCAATCCCTCCGGAGCCTCCGCCACCTGATCCGC
CACCTCCGCTCCCACCACCGGTCTGCTCGTTCTTCAGCACGCGCTCCACGAAGCTCTTGATGTACTTACC
CATTTCATCTGGAGCGTCCTCCTGGCTGAAGTGGAGGCCCTTCACCTTCACGAACTCGGTGTTAGGGAAC
TTCTTAGCTCCCTCGACAATAGCGTTGGAAAAGAACCCAGGGTCGGACTCGATGAACATCTTAGGCAGAT
CGTCGCTGGCCCGAAGGTAGGCGTTGTAGTTGCGGACAATCTGGACGACGTCGGGCTTGCCTCCCTTAAC
GAGAGGGATCTCGCGAGGCCAGGAGAGGGTAGGCCGTCTAACCTCGCCCTTCTCCTTGAATGGCTCCAGG
TAGGCAGCGAACTCCTCAGGCTCCAGTTTCCGCATGATCTTGCTTGGGAGCATGGTCTCGACGAAGAAGT
TATTCTCAAGCACCATTTTCTCGCCCTCTTCGCTCTTGATCAGGGCGATATCCTCCTCGATGTCAGGCCA
CTCGTCCCAGGACTCGATCACGTCCACGACACTCTCAGCATGGACGATGGCCTTGATCTTGTCTTGGTGC
TCGTAGGAGTAGTGAAAGGCCAGACAAGCCCCCCAGTCGTGGCCCACAAAGATGATTTTCTTTGGAAGGT
TCAGCAGCTCGAACCAAGCGGTGAGGTACTTGTAGTGATCCAGGAGGCGATATGAGCCATTCCCGCTCTT
GCCGGACTTACCCATTCCGATCAGATCAGGGATGATGCATCTAGCCACGGGCTCGATGTGAGGCACGACG
TGCCTCCACAGGTAGCTGGAGGCAGCGTTACCATGCAGAAAAATCACGGCGTTCTCGGCGTGCTTCTCGG
AATCATAGTAGTTGATGAAGGAGTCCAGCACGTTCATTTGCTTGCAGCGAGCCCACCACTGAGGCCCAGT
GATCATGCGTTTGCGTTGCTCGGGGTCGTACACCTTGGAAGCCATGGTGGCTCCAGCCTTTGGTTCGAGA
CTGTTGTGTCAGAAGAATCAAGCTTTTTGCAAAAGCCTAGGCCTCCAAAAAAGCCTCCTCACTACTTCTG
GAATAGCTCAGAGGCCGAGGCGGCCTCGGCCTCTGCATAAATAAAAAAAATTAGTCAGCCATGGGGCGGA
GAATGGGCGGAACTGGGCGGAGTTAGGGGCGGGATGGGCGGAGTTAGGGGCGGGACTATGGTTGCTGACT
AATTGAGATGCATGCTTTGCATACTTCTGCCTGCTGGGGAGCCTGGGGACTTTCCACACCTGGTTGCTGA
CTAATTGAGATGCATGCTTTGCATACTTCTGCCTGCTGGGGAGCCTGGGGACTTTCCACACCCTAACTGA
CACACATTCCACAGCTGGTTCTTTCCGCCTCAGAAGGTACCTAACCAAGTTCCTCTTTCAGAGGTTATTT
CAGGCCATGGTGCTGCGCAGATCCGCGTATGCGGTGTGAAATACCGCACAGATGCGTAAGGAGAAAATAC
CGCATCAGGAAATTGTAAGCGTTAATATTTTGTTAAAATTCGATTTTACCACATTTGTAGAGGTTTTACT
TGCTTAAAAAAACCTCCCACATCTCCCCCTGAACCTGAAACATAAAATGAATGCAATTGTTGTTGTTAAC
TTGTTTATTGCAGCTTATAATGGTTACAAATAAAGCAATAGCATCACAAATTTCACAAATAAAGCATTTT
TTTCACTGCATTCTAGTTGTGGTTTGTCCAAACTCATCAATGTATCTTATCATGTCTGCTCGAAGCGGCC
GCCCCAAGGGGTTATGCTAGTTATTGCTCAGCGGTGGCAGCAGCCAACTCAGCTTCCTTTCGGGCTTTGT
TAGCAGCCGGATCAGCTTGCATGCCTGCAGGTCGACTCTGATCCTTAACCCTGGTTAGGATCTTAACACA
GGGAGAACTGTACTTTATTGCAGCCACAGGGCTAACTGCTGGAGACAGACCCATGGGCCCTGGCCATTTC
CACCACCCCAAAAACCTGCCCTTGTGCGTGGTATCAAGGACAAACAAATCACAAGCGCACAAATCTGATG
AGTGCCAGGTGGGGTGCACATTTGGGAAGATGCCCCCACGTGGCTCTGAAGGCTCTTCCTGGGGGAGGCC
TGCTCTCAGCTGCCTGCTCCTTCGGGAATTCAAACCCCAGGCAAAGGCAGCTGACCCCAGGCAAAGGCAG
CTGGCCCCAGGCCAGAGAGGTCCTGGCTTCCCCAACCTTGAGCTGTGCAGTCATTACCTAGGTGCAGGCT
GGGCTACAGGGACAGCCAAGCTGAGCAAGGACAGGTCCCCGCAGCCTAGACTGGGGCACCGCTTCGTTCT
CGGTCACTCGAGGCTAGCGAGCTCGTTTAAACAACTAGAATTACACGGCGATCTTGCCGCCCTTCTTGGC
CTTAATGAGAATCTCGCGGATCTTGCGGGCGTCCAACTTGCCGGTCAGTCCTTTAGGCACCTCGTCCACG
AACACAACACCACCGCGCAGCTTCTTGGCGGTTGTAACCTGGCTGGCCACATAGTCCACGATCTCCTTCT
CGGTCATGGTTTTACCGTGTTCCAGCACGACGACTGCGGCGGGCAGCTCGCCGGCATCGTCGTCGGGCAG
GCCGGCGACCCCGGCGTCGAAGATGTTGGGGTGTTGCAGCAGGATGCTCTCCAGTTCGGCTGGGGCTACC
TGGTAGCCCTTGTATTTGATCAGGCTCTTCAGCCGGTCCACGATGAAGAAGTGCTCGTCCTCGTCCCAGT
AGGCGATGTCGCCGCTGTGCAGCCAGCCGTCCTTGTCGATGAGAGCGTTTGTAGCCTCGGGGTTGTTAAC
GTAGCCGCTCATGATCATGGGGCCACGGACGCACAGCTCGCCGCGCTGGTTCACACCCAGTGTCTTACCG
GTGTCCAAGTCCACCACCTTAGCCTCGAAGAAGGGCACCACCTTGCCTACTGCGCCAGGCTTGTCGTCCC
CTTCGGGGGTGATCAGAATGGCGCTGGTTGTTTCTGTCAGGCCGTAGCCCTGGCGGATGCCTGGTAGGTG
GAAGCGTTTGGCCACGGCCTCACCTACCTCCTTGCTGAGCGGCGCCCCGCCGCTGGCGATCTCGTGCAAG
TTGCTTAGGTCGTACTTGTCGATGAGAGTGCTCTTAGCGAAGAAGCTAAATAGTGTGGGCACCAGCAGGG
CAGATTGAATCTTATAGTCTTGCAAGCTGCGCAAGAATAGCTCCTCCTCGAAGCGGTACATGAGCACGAC
CCGAAAGCCGCAGATCAAGTAGCCCAGCGTGGTGAACATGCCGAAGCCGTGGTGAAATGGCACCACGCTG
AGGATAGCGGTGTCGGGGATGATCTGGTTGCCGAAGATGGGGTCGCGGGCATGACTGAATCGGACACAAG
CGGTGCGGTGCGGTAGGGCTACGCCCTTGGGCAATCCGGTACTGCCACTACTGTTCATGATCAGGGCGAT
GGTTTTGTCCCGGTCGAAGCTCTCGGGCACGAAGTCGTACTCGTTGAAGCCGGGTGGCAAATGGGAAGTC
ACGAAGGTGTACATGCTTTGGAAGCCCTGGTAGTCGGTCTTGCTATCCATGATGATGATCTTTTGTATGA
TCGGTAGCTTCTTTTGCACGTTGAGGATCTTTTGCAGCCCTTTCTTGCTCACGAATACGACGGTGGGCTG
GCTGATGCCCATGCTGTTCAGCAGCTCGCGCTCGTTGTAGATGTCGTTAGCTGGGGCCACAGCCACACCG
ATGAACAGGGCACCCAACACGGGCATGAAGAACTGCAAGCTATTCTCGCTGCACACCACGATCCGATGGT
TTGTATTCAGCCCATAGCGCTTCATAGCTTCTGCCAGCCGAACGCTCATCTCGAAGTACTCGGCGTAGGT
AATGTCCACCTCGATATGTGCGTCGGTAAAGGCGATGGTGCCGGGCACCAGGGCGTAGCGCTTCATGGCT
TTGTGCAGCTGCTCGCCGGCGGTCCCGTCTTCGAGTGGGTAGAATGGCGCTGGGCCCTTCTTAATGTTTT
TGGCATCTTCCATGGTGGCTTTACCAACAGTACCGGATTGCCAAGCTTGGGCTGCAGGTCGAAAGGCCCG
GAGATGAGGAAGAGGAGAACAGCGCGGCAGACGTGCGCTTTTGAAGCGTGCAGAATGCCGGGCCTCCGGA
GGACCTTCGGGCGCCCGCCCCGCCCCTGAGCCCGCCCCTGAGCCCGCCCCCGGACCCACCCCTTCCCAGC
CTCTGAGCCCAGAAAGCGAAGGAGCAAAGCTGCTATTGGCCGCTGCCCCAAAGGCCTACCCGCTTCCATT
GCTCAGCGGTGCTGTCCATCTGCACGAGACTAGTGAGACGTGCTACTTCCATTTGTCACGTCCTGCACGA
CGCGAGCTGCGGGGCGGGGGGGAACTTCCTGACTAGGGGAGGAGTAGAAGGTGGCGCGAAGGGGCCACCA
AAGAACGGAGCCGGTTGGCGCCTACCGGTGGATGTGGAATGTGTGCGAGGCCAGAGGCCACTTGTGTAGC
GCCAAGTGCCCAGCGGGGCTGCTAAAGCGCATGCTCCAGACTGCCTTGGGAAAAGCGCCTCCCCTACCCG
GTAGATCTCGATCCTCTACGCCGGACGCATCGTGGCCGGAGTACTGCGGTTTATCTCGATGGCTACGAGG
GCAGACAGTAAGTGGATTTACCATAATCCCTTAATTGTACGCACCGCTAAAACGCGTTCAGCGCGATCAC
GGCAGCAGACAGGTAAAAATGGCAACAAACCACCCGAAAAACTGCCGCAATCGCGCCTGATAAATTTTAA
CCGTATGAATACCTATGCAACCAGAGGGTACAGGCCACATTACCCCCACTTAATCCACTGAAGCTGCCAT
TTTTCATGGTTTCACCATCCCAGCGAAGGGCCATCCAGCGTGCGTTCCTGTATTTCCGGACTATAAAAGG
ATCTAGGTGAAGATCCTTTTTGATAATCTCATGACCAAAATCCCTTAACGTGAGTTTTCGTTCCACTGAG
CGTCAGACCCCGTAGAAAAGATCAAAGGATCTTC
Features (pLannotate 1.2.2; 18 found; start..end, strand, type, name):
      1..589     +  rep_origin     ori: high-copy-number ColE1/pMB1/pBR322/pUC origin of replication
    747..1607    -  CDS            AmpR: β-lactamase; bla; confers resistance to ampicillin, carbenicillin, and related antibiotics
   1608..1712    -  promoter       AmpR promoter: bla
   1755..1847    +  CDS            tnpA (fragment): TN5P_ECOLX - Also known as tnp. Experimental evidence at protein level: Swiss-Prot protein existence level 1. Mediates transposition of transposon Tn5 by a 'cut and paste' mechanism. First, the monomeric transposase binds the 19 bp inverted DNA repeats flanking the transposon. Then, dimerization of the DNA- bound transposase creates a synaptic DNA complex. After nicking of the first DNA strand, excision of the transposon proceeds through a series of intermediates. The transposase then mediates the insertion of the transposon at a new site by strand transfer. The activity of the wild- type tran
   1868..1916    -  polyA_signal   poly(A) signal: synthetic polyadenylation signal
   1980..2772    -  CDS            NeoR/KanR (fragment): aminoglycoside phosphotransferase from Tn5; aph(3')-II (or nptII); confers resistance to neomycin, kanamycin, and G418 (Geneticin®)
   2823..3755    -  CDS            hRluc: Renilla luciferase human codon-optimized
   3806..4163    -  promoter       SV40 promoter: SV40 enhancer and early promoter
   4228..4279    +  misc_feature   bom (fragment): basis of mobility region from pBR322
   4280..4312    -  rep_origin     M13 ori (fragment): M13 bacteriophage origin of replication; arrow indicates direction of (+) strand synthesis
   4317..4385    +  CDS            large T antigen (fragment): large T antigen from SV40 (simian virus 40)
   4408..4529    +  polyA_signal   SV40 poly(A) signal: SV40 polyadenylation signal
   4551..4570    -  terminator     T7 terminator (fragment): transcription terminator for bacteriophage T7 RNA polymerase
   4578..4627    -  CDS            SET1 (fragment): solubility-enhancement tag derived from T7 phage gene 10B
   4634..4659    -  misc_feature   MCS (fragment): pUC18/19 multiple cloning site
   5151..6803    -  CDS            luciferase: firefly luciferase synthetic luc2 version of the luciferase gene
   6850..7349    -  promoter       PGK promoter: mouse phosphoglycerate kinase 1 promoter
   7406..7689    -  misc_feature   cer region: ColE1-derived recombination site that helps to maintain plasmids as monomers
