[The description below was written by a language model from this plasmid's Addgene catalogue record and pLannotate feature annotations shown in this document.]
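Description:
NOL12-P1 is a mammalian dual-luciferase reporter plasmid built on the pmirGLO Dual-Luciferase miRNA Target Expression Vector, carrying a 3' UTR sequence from the human NOL12 gene inserted by Gibson cloning. It is propagated in E. coli as a high-copy plasmid through a ColE1/pUC-type origin and selected with ampicillin via the β-lactamase gene and its native promoter. A ColE1 cer region, which helps resolve plasmid multimers into monomers, is also annotated.

The primary reporter is the synthetic luc2 firefly luciferase gene driven by a PGK promoter (annotated as the mouse phosphoglycerate kinase 1 promoter). The feature table does not annotate the insert itself, but there is an unannotated stretch of roughly 490 nt between the end of the luciferase coding sequence and the remnant of the multiple cloning site. This is consistent with the NOL12-P1 3' UTR lying immediately downstream of luc2, so that it becomes part of the firefly transcript. A second, independent cassette uses the SV40 enhancer/early promoter to express human codon-optimised Renilla luciferase followed by a neomycin/kanamycin phosphotransferase sequence and a synthetic poly(A) signal. It provides an internal normalisation control, and the neomycin marker could in principle allow G418 selection in mammalian cells. Several short fragment hits (Tn5 transposase, large T antigen, T7 terminator, SET1, bom, M13 ori) are probably incidental matches to backbone sequence rather than functional elements.

The construct is intended for studying how this NOL12 3' UTR regulates gene expression, read out as the firefly-to-Renilla luminescence ratio. The associated work concerns alternative polyadenylation, and the "P1" label may designate a particular UTR isoform, although the record does not define it.
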