Addgene plasmid #236306: NOL12-P1
Purpose: Study the role and mechanism of the NOL12-P1 3' UTR in regulating gene function.
Depositing lab: Angela Ting. Depositing organization: University of Texas MD Anderson Cancer Center. Publication: Differentiation in the human urothelia is defined by distinct alternative polyadenylation. Le NB, Sona S, Santo B, Zhang Y, Ou R, Schweickart RA, Kochat V, Padron WI, Rai K, Lee SH, Yi JM, Wessely O, Lee BH, Ting AH. Cell Rep. 2026 Jan 13;45(1):116839. doi: 10.1016/j.celrep.2025.116839. PubMed 41533515.
Backbone
  Vector backbone: pmirGLO Dual-Luciferase miRNA Target Expression Vector
  Vector type: Mammalian Expression
Growth in bacteria
  Bacterial resistance: Ampicillin, 100 μg/mL
  Growth temperature: 37°C
  Growth strain: DH5alpha
  Copy number: High Copy
Gene/Insert
  Gene/Insert name: NOL12-P1 3'UTR
  Species: H. sapiens (human)
  Entrez Gene: NOL12 (a.k.a. Nop25, dJ37E16.7)
  Cloning method: Gibson Cloning
Terms and licenses: Academic/Nonprofit Terms; Industry Terms: Not Available to Industry
How to cite: NOL12-P1 was a gift from Angela Ting (Addgene plasmid # 236306 ; http://n2t.net/addgene:236306 ; RRID:Addgene_236306)
